Addgene plasmid #37262: Ch-gelsolN
Depositing lab: Ikuo Wada. Depositing organization: Fukushima Medical University. Publication: Regulated motion of glycoproteins revealed by direct visualization of a single cargo in the endoplasmic reticulum. Nagaya H, Tamura T, Higa-Nishiyama A, Ohashi K, Takeuchi M, Hashimoto H, Hatsuzawa K, Kinjo M, Okada T, Wada I. J Cell Biol. 2008 Jan 14;180(1):129-43. 10.1083/jcb.200704078 PubMed 18195104.
Backbone
  Vector backbone: EYFP-N1
  Backbone manufacturer: Clontech
  Total vector size (bp): 6000
  Vector type: Mammalian Expression
  Selectable markers: Neomycin (select with G418)
Growth in bacteria
  Bacterial resistance: Kanamycin, 50 μg/mL
  Growth temperature: 37°C
  Growth strain: XL1 Blue
  Copy number: High Copy
Gene/Insert
  Gene/Insert name: gelsolin
  Species: H. sapiens (human)
  Insert size (bp): 1144
  Mutation: deleted amino acids 380-731
  Entrez Gene: GSN (a.k.a. ADF, AGEL)
  Tag / fusion protein: mCherry (C terminal on insert)
Terms and licenses: Academic/Nonprofit Terms; Industry Terms: Not Available to Industry
How to cite: Ch-gelsolN was a gift from Ikuo Wada (Addgene plasmid # 37262 ; http://n2t.net/addgene:37262 ; RRID:Addgene_37262)
