[The description below was written by a language model from this plasmid's Addgene catalogue record.]
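Description:
Ch-gelsolN is a mammalian expression plasmid of about 6 kb built on the Clontech EYFP-N1 backbone. It encodes an N-terminal fragment of human gelsolin (GSN) fused to the red fluorescent protein mCherry. The insert is roughly 1.1 kb and carries a deletion of amino acids 380–731, so only the amino-terminal portion of the protein is retained. mCherry is attached at the C terminus of the insert, consistent with the N1-type layout in which the gene of interest is cloned upstream of the fluorescent protein. The tag listed is mCherry rather than EYFP, which implies the original fluorescent protein coding region was replaced, although the record does not describe how the construct was assembled.

The plasmid is maintained at high copy number in E. coli under kanamycin selection. In mammalian cells, the neomycin resistance marker allows G418 selection of stable transfectants. In N1-series vectors, one kanamycin/neomycin resistance cassette normally provides both selections. The record does not name the promoter; vectors of this family normally drive expression from the CMV immediate-early promoter, but no feature table is available to confirm this or other regulatory elements such as the polyadenylation signal and origins of replication.

Gelsolin is an actin-binding protein that severs and caps filaments, so a fluorescently labelled truncated form could serve to express and visualise this fragment in living cells. The associated publication concerns single-molecule imaging of glycoprotein cargo movement in the endoplasmic reticulum, but the record does not state the construct's specific role in that work.
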