>Addgene plasmid #37262 | Ch-gelsolN | depositor partial sequence | sequence record 46856 | ORF of gelsolin N-terminal region fused to mCherry
GCTAGCATGGTGGTGGAACACCCCGAGTTCCTCAAGGCAGGGAAGGAGCCTGGCCTGCAGATCTGGCGTG
TGGAGAAGTTCGATCTGGTGCCCGTGCCCACCAACCTTTATGGAGACTTCTTCACGGGCGACGCCTACGT
CATCCTGAAGACAGTGCAGCTGAGGAACGGAAATCTGCAGTATGACCTCCACTACTGGCTGGGCAATGAG
TGCAGCCAGGATGAGAGCGGGGCGGCCGCCATCTTTACCGTGCAGCTGGATGACTACCTGAACGGCCGGG
CCGTGCAGCACCGTGAGGTCCAGGGCTTCGAGTCGGCCACCTTCCTAGGCTACTTCAAGTCTGGCCTGAA
GTACAAGAAAGGAGGTGTGGCA
[690 nt withheld, positions 373-1062]
GGCCTGGGCTTGTCCTACCTTTCCAGCCATATCGCCAACGTGGAGCGGGTGCCCTTCGACGCCGCCACCC
TGCACACCTCCAAGCTTCGAATTCTGCAGTCGACGGTACCGCGGGCCCGGGATCCACCGGTCGCCACCAT
GGTGAGCAAGGGCGAGGAGGACCAGATGGCCATCATCAAGGAGTTCATGCGCTTCAAGGTGCACATGGAG
GGCTCCGTGAACGGCCACGAGTTCGAGATCGAGGGCGAGGGCGAGGGCCGCCCCTACGAGGGCACCCAGA
CCGCCAAGCTGAAGGTGACCAAGGGTGGCCCCCTGCCCTTCGCCTGGGACATCCTGTCCCCTCAGTTCAT
GTACGGCTCCAAGGCCTACGTGAAGCACCCCGCCGACATCCCCGACTACTTGAAGCTGTCCTTCCCCGAG
GGCTTCAAGTGGGAGCGCGTGATGAACTTCGAGGACGGCGGCGTGGTGACCGTGACCCAGGACTCCTCCC
TGCAGGACGGCGAGTTCATCTACAAGGTGAAGCTGCGCGGCACCAACTTCCCCTCCGACGGCCCCGTAAT
GCAGAAGAAGACCATGGGCTGGGAGGCCTCCTCCGAGCGGATGTACCCCGAGGACGGCGCCCTGAAGGGC
GAGATCAAGCAGAGGCTGAAGCTGAAGGACGGCGGCCACTACGACGCTGAGGTCAAGACCACCTACAAGG
CCAAGAAGCCCGTGCAGCTGCCCGGCGCCTACAACGTCAACATCAAGTTGGACATCACCTCCCACAACGA
GGACTACACCATCGTGGAACAGTACGAACGCGCCGAGGGCCGCCACTCCACCGGCGGCATGGACGAGCTG
TACAAGTAA
