>Addgene plasmid #37262 | Ch-gelsolN | addgene partial sequence | sequence record 49380 | mCherry-R 5'-TTGGTCACCTTCAGCTTGG-3'
CTCGCCCTCGCCCTCGATCTCGAACTCGTGGCCGTTCACGGAGCCCTCCATGTGCACCTTGAAGCGCATG
AACTCCTTGATGATGGCCATCTGGTCCTCCTCGCCCTTGCTCACCATGGTGGCGACCGGTGGATCCCGGG
CCCGCGGTACCGTCGACTGCAGAATTCGAAGCTTGGAGGTGTGCAGGGTGGCGGCGTCGAAGGGCACCCG
CTCCACGTTGGCGATATGGCTGGAAAGGTAGGACAAGCCCAGGCC
[574 nt withheld, positions 256-829]
